Addgene plasmid #78228: pZS1(pLtetO-TP901-aav-proA-tetR)-katGp-PhiC31-proD-oxyR
Purpose: synthetic gene circuit
Depositing lab: Timothy Lu. Depositing organization: Massachusetts Institute of Technology. Publication: Synthetic mixed-signal computation in living cells. Rubens JR, Selvaggio G, Lu TK. Nat Commun. 2016 Jun 3;7:11658. doi: 10.1038/ncomms11658. PubMed 27255669.
Backbone
  Vector backbone: pZS1
Growth in bacteria
  Bacterial resistance: Ampicillin, 100 μg/mL
  Growth temperature: 37°C
  Growth strain: DH5alpha
  Copy number: Unknown
Gene/Insert
  Gene/Insert name: synthetic gene circuit
  Species: not applicable
Terms and licenses: Academic/Nonprofit Terms; Industry Terms: Not Available to Industry
How to cite: pZS1(pLtetO-TP901-aav-proA-tetR)-katGp-PhiC31-proD-oxyR was a gift from Timothy Lu (Addgene plasmid # 78228 ; http://n2t.net/addgene:78228 ; RRID:Addgene_78228)
