[The description below was written by a language model from this plasmid's Addgene catalogue record.]
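Description:
pZS1(pLtetO-TP901-aav-proA-tetR)-katGp-PhiC31-proD-oxyR is a bacterial plasmid built on the pZS1 backbone, carrying a synthetic gene circuit and selected with ampicillin. The record lists the copy number as unknown and gives no origin of replication, although in the standard pZ nomenclature the "S" denotes a pSC101 origin and the "1" ampicillin resistance. No feature table accompanies the entry and the insert is described only as a "synthetic gene circuit" with no species, so the architecture below is inferred from the plasmid name rather than from annotated elements.

Read that way, the name indicates four expression units. The TP901 serine integrase sits under pLtetO, a TetR-repressed promoter, and appears to carry an "aav" tag, most likely an ssrA-type degradation tag variant that shortens protein half-life and reduces leaky accumulation. TetR itself is expressed from proA, one of a series of insulated constitutive promoters, so TP901 should respond to tetracycline-type inducers. The second integrase, PhiC31, is placed under katGp, the promoter of the catalase gene katG, which is activated by OxyR under oxidative stress such as hydrogen peroxide. OxyR is supplied from proD, a stronger constitutive promoter in the same series.

Together these parts would convert two chemical inputs into the activity of two orthogonal recombinases, which can invert or excise DNA flanked by their cognate attachment sites. No such target sites or reporters are named here, so they presumably reside on a separate construct. This fits the stated purpose and the associated work on mixed-signal (analog and digital) computation in living cells.
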