>Addgene plasmid #78228 | pZS1(pLtetO-TP901-aav-proA-tetR)-katGp-PhiC31-proD-oxyR | addgene partial sequence | sequence record 178103 | Addgene NGS Result
CGGCGGATTTGTCCTACTCAGGAGAGCGTTCACCGACAAACAACAGATAAAACGAAAGGCCCAGTCTTTC
GACTGAGCCTTTCGTTTTATTTGATGCCTCTAGCACGCGTACCATGGGATCCCCCGGGTTAAGACCCACT
TTCACATTTAAGTTGTTTTTCTAATCCGCATATGATCAATTCAAGGCCGAATAAGAAGGCTGGCTCTGCA
CCTTGGTGATCAAATAATTCGATAGCTTGTCGTAATAATGGCGGCATACTATCAGTAGTAGGTGTTTCCC
TTTCTTCTTTAGCGACTTGATGCTCTTGATCTTCCAATACGCAACCTAAAGTAAAATGCCCCACAGCGCT
GAGTGCATATAATGCATTCTCTAGTGAAAAACCTTGTTGGCATAAAAAGGCTAATTGATTTTCGAGAGTT
TCATACTGTTTTTCTGTAGGCCGTGTACCTAAATGTACTTTTGCTCCATCGCGATGACTTAGTAAAGCAC
ATCTAAAACTTTTAGCGTTATTACGTAAAAAATCTTGCCAGCTTTCCCCTTCTAAAGGGCAAAAGTGAGT
ATGGTGCCTATCTAACATCTCAATGGCTAAGGCGTCGAGCAAAGCCCGCTTATTTTTTACATGCCAATAC
AATGTAGGCTGCTCTACACCTAGCTTCTGGGCGAGTTTACGGGTTGTTAAACCTTCGATTCCGACCTCAT
TAAGCAGCTCTAATGCGCTGTTAATCACTTTACTTTTATCTAATCTAGACATGGTACCGGTTTCCTGTGT
GAAGAATTCAAAGTTAAACAAAATTATTTGTAGAGGGAAACCGTTGTGGTCTCCCTGAATATAGCCTACG
AGCCTTATGCATGCCCGTAAAGTTATCCAGCAACCACTCATAGACCTAGGGCAGCAGATAGGGACGACGT
GGTGTTAGCTGTGGCTAGCATCTCGAGTCTAGGGCGGCGGATTTGTCCTACTCAGGAGAGCGTTCACCGA
CAAACAACAGATAAAACGAAAGGCCCAGTCTTTCGACTGAGCCTTTCGTTTTATTTGATGCCTCTAGCAC
GCGTACCATGGGATCCCCCGGGCTAAACTGCTGCAGCGTAGTTTTCGTCGTTTGCTGCAGGCCTAGCGAG
TTGGAATTTAAATATGATATCTACATTATCAGCAGTAACATCAACCTTTGATACAAGGTTGTTGACGATT
TTCTTTTTATTATCATATGATAGTTCATTAATCGGAATTGAGCCCAACTGAGTTTTAACTAACTCAAAAA
CATCAGTAGAGTCATTAAATTTATTTTCGCTAATCTTAGCTTTAAGCAGCTTTTTCTCAGCCTGAAGGGA
ATCAGTACGATCTTTCAACTCATCCATAGTGATAAAATCATTTAGGTACAAATCAGAGTTCTTTTGTATT
TTTTTATCGATCTGTGAAATTTGCTTTTTAAATGACGAAGTATCAAGAATAGGTTGGTTGTTGCCATTGA
TAATTTTCAATAAGGAGTCATTATTTTCTTGAAATCCAATCAGGTTGTCAATAACAGTATTTTCTAAATT
ACTTAAATCATAAGTTCCTGAATCACACTTTTTATTGTCATTATATACTGTAATTCCTTTTGTTTTTCGA
GGAAATCTATTTGCACAGTGATATTTCATAGTGCGGCTTCCATCTTTTCTTTTGTGGCCAAGAACAATTT
TTAAAGGTGCTCCACAGTAACCGCACCTTGCCATCCCTGACAGCATATATTTAGCTTGGAAAGGTCTAGG
GTTGTTATTTCTTTCATAAGTCTGCTGTTGTCTTTCTTCTAGCTCTTTTTGAACTTTTAAATAAGTCTCA
TAAGGGATAATTGGTTTGTGCATACCTTCAAATAGGCTGTCCTTAAATTTGATATAACCACAGTAAACTG
GATTATCAAGTGTTTGTCTTAGGGTACGATAAGACCACGGTATATCTTTACCGATGTGTCCAGATTCATT
GAGTTTATCTCTTAATTTTGTAAGTGATATTCCTGATAAATAATCAGTGAATATTTGTTCAACTATTGTA
GCTTGTAAAGGAACAATTTCTAATATACCTGTCTTTCTGTTGTGGTAATACCCAAAAGCTGTCTTAGTCC
ACATCATAGACTTACCAGATTTCGCTCGCCCTAGTTTACCCATAGTCATGCGTTCTTTTATATTCTCTCT
TTCAAACTCATTAATTGCAGAAAGAATAGTGAGAAACAAGCTACCCATAGCAGAAGAAGTATCAATACTT
TCATTAAGCGAGATAAAGTCTATTTTATTTTTTGTGAACACATCCTTAACAAGATAAAGAGTATCTCTTA
CACTACGTGAAAGGCGGTCTAGCTTATATACAAGAACTGTATCAAAAGCTTTATTCTCGATATCGTTGAT
TAATCTTTGCATTGCTGGGCGTTCAAGTTTGGCCCCTGAAAAACCAGCATCAGTATAAGTATCAGATACT
TGCCACCCCATTGCTTCAGCATATTTTGTTAAACGGTCAATTTGCTCATCAATTGAGAAGCCTTCCTCTG
CTTGGTTAGTAGTGGATACTCGTGTATAGATTGCTACTTTCTTAGTCATGGTACCTTTCTCCTCTTTAAT
GAATTCGGTCAGTGCGTCCTGCTGATGTGCTCAGTATCTCTATCACTGATAGGGATGTCAATCTCTATCA
CTGATAGGGAGACGTCAGGTGGCACTTTTCGGGGAAATGTGCGCGGAACCCCTATTTGTTTATTTTTCTA
AATACATTCARAYAAATCCGCCGCCCTAGAGACGTCGACGTCTGTGGCTTTTATGAAAATCACACAGTGA
TCACAAATTTTAAACAGAGCACAAAATGCTGCCTCGAAATGAGGGCGGGAAAATAAGGTTATCAGCCTTG
TTTTCTCCCTCATTACTTGAAGGATATGAAGCTAAAACCCTTTTTTATAAAGCATTTGTCCGAATTCGGA
CATAATCAAAAAAGCTTAATTAAGATCAATTTGATCTACATCTCTTTAACCAACAATATGTAAGATCTCA
ACTATCGCATCCGTGGATTAATTCAATTATAACTTCTCTCTAACGCTGTGTATCGTAACGGTAACACTGT
AGAGGGGAGCACATTGATGCGAATTCTCACACAGGAAACCGGTACCATGACACAAGGGGTTGTGACCGGG
GTGGACACGTACGCGGGTGCTTACGACCGTCAGTCGCGCGAGCGCGAAAATTCGAGCGCAGCAAGCCCAG
CGACACAGCGTAGCGCCAACGAAGACAAGGCGGCCGACCTTCAGCGCGAAGTCGAGCGCGACGGGGGCCG
GTTCAGGTTCGTCGGGCATTTCAGCGAAGCGCCGGGCACGTCGGCGTTCGGGACGGCGGAGCGCCCGGAG
TTCGAACGCATCCTGAACGAATGCCGCGCCGGGCGGCTCAACATGATCATTGTCTATGACGTGTCGCGCT
TCTCGCGCCTGAAGGTCATGGACGCGATTCCGATTGTCTCGGAATTGCTCGCCCTGGGCGTGACGATTGT
TTCCACTCAGGAAGGCGTCTTCCGGCAGGGAAACGTCATGGACCTGATTCACCTGATTATGCGGCTCGAC
GCGTCGCACAAAGAATCTTCGCTGAAGTCGGCGAAGATTCTCGACACGAAGAACCTTCAGCGCGAATTGG
GCGGGTACGTCGGCGGGAAGGCGCCTTACGGCTTCGAGCTTGTTTCGGAGACGAAGGAGATCACGCGCAA
CGGCCGAATGGTCAATGTCGTCATCAACAAGCTTGCGCACTCGACCACTCCCCTTACCGGACCCTTCGAG
TTCGAGCCCGACGTAATCCGGTGGTGGTGGCGTGAGATCAAGACGCACAAACACCTTCCCTTCAAGCCGG
GCAGTCAAGCCGCCATTCACCCGGGCAGCATCACGGGGCTTTGTAAGCGCATGGACGCTGACGCCGTGCC
GACCCGGGGCGAGACGATTGGGAAGAAGACCGCTTCAAGCGCCTGGGACCCGGCAACCGTTATGCGAATC
CTTCGGGACCCGCGTATTGCGGGCTTCGCCGCTGAGGTGATCTACAAGAAGAAGCCGGACGGCACGCCGA
CCACGAAGATTGAGGGTTACCGCATTCAGCGCGACCCGATCACGCTCCGGCCGGTCGAGCTTGATTGCGG
ACCGATCATCGAGCCCGCTGAGTGGTATGAGCTTCAGGCGTGGTTGGACGGCAGGGGGCGCGGCAAGGGG
CTTTCCCGGGGGCAAGCCATTCTGTCCGCCATGGACAAGCTGTACTGCGAGTGTGGCGCCGTCATGACTT
CGAAGCGCGGGGAAGAATCGATCAAGGACTCTTACCGCTGCCGTCGCCGGAAGGTGGTCGACCCGTCCGC
ACCTGGGCAGCACGAAGGCACGTGCAACGTCAGCATGGCGGCACTCGACAAGTTCGTTGCGGAACGCATC
TTCAACAAGATCAGGCACGCCGAAGGCGACGAAGAGACGTTGGCGCTTCTGTGGGAAGCCGCCCGACGCT
TCGGCAAGCTCACTGAGGCGCCTGAGAAGAGCGGCGAACGGGCGAACCTTGTTGCGGAGCGCGCCGACGC
CCTGAACGCCCTTGAAGAGCTGTACGAAGACCGCGCGGCAGGCGCGTACGACGGACCCGTTGGCAGGAAG
CACTTCCGGAAGCAACAGGCAGCGCTGACGCTCCGGCAGCAAGGGGCGGAAGAGCGGCTTGCCGAACTTG
AAGCCGCCGAAGCCCCGAAGCTTCCCCTTGACCAATGGTTCCCCGAAGACGCCGACGCTGACCCGACCGG
CCCTAAGTCGTGGTGGGGGCGCGCGTCAGTAGACGACAAGCGCGTGTTCGTCGGGCTCTTCGTAGACAAG
ATCGTTGTCACGAAGTCGACTACGGGCAGGGGGCAGGGAACGCCCATCGAGAAGCGCGCTTCGATCACGT
GGGCGAAGCCGCCGACCGACGACGACGAAGACGACGCCCAGGACGGCACGGAAGACGTAGCGGCGAGGCC
TGCAGCAAACGACGAAAACTACGCTGCAGCAGTTTAGACACATGGCATGGATGAACTATACAAATAACCC
GGGGGATCCCATGGTACGCGTGCTAGAGGCATCAAATAAAACGAAAGGCTCAGTCGAAAGACTGGGCCTT
TCGTTTTATCTGTTGTTTGTCGGTGAACGCTCTCCTGAGTAGGACAAATCCGCCGCCCTAGACCTAGCAC
AGCTAACACCACGTCGTCCCTATCTGCTGCCCTAGGTCTATGAGTGGTTGCTGGATAACTTTACGGGCAT
GCATAAGGCTCGTATAATATATTCAGGGAGACCACAACGGTTTCCCTCTACAAATAATTTTGTTTAACTT
TGAATTCTTCACACAGGAAACCGGTACCATGAATATTCGTGATCTTGAGTACCTGGTGGCATTGGCTGAA
CACCGCCATTTTCGGCGTGCGGCAGATTCCTGCCACGTTAGCCAGCCGACGCTTAGCGGGCAAATTCGTA
AGCTGGAAGATGAGCTGGGCGTGATGTTGCTGGAGCGGACCAGCCGTAAAGTGTTGTTCACCCAGGCGGG
AATGCTGCTGGTGGATCAGGCGCGTACCGTGCTGCGTGAGGTGAAAGTCCTTAAAGAGATGGCAAGCCAG
CAGGGCGAGACGATGTCCGGACCGCTGCACATTGGTTTGATTCCCACAGTTGGACCGTACCTGCTACCGC
ATATTATCCCTATGCTGCACCAGACCTTTCCAAAGCTGGAAATGTATCTGCATGAAGCACAGACCCACCA
GTTACTGGCGCAACTGGACAGCGGCAAACTCGATTGCGTGATCCTCGCGCTGGTGAAAGAGAGCGAAGCA
TTCATTGAAGTGCCGTTGTTTGATGAGCCAATGTTGCTGGCTATCTATGAAGATCACCCGTGGGCGAACC
GCGAATGCGTACCGATGGCCGATCTGGCAGGGGAAAAACTGCTGATGCTGGAAGATGGTCACTGTTTGCG
CGATCAGGCAATGGGTTTCTGTTTTGAAGCCGGGGCGGATGAAGATACACACTTCCGCGCGACCAGCCTG
GAAACTCTGCGCAACATGGTGGCGGCAGGTAGCGGGATCACTTTACTGCCAGCGCTGGCTGTGCCGCCGG
AGCGCAAACGCGATGGGGTTGTTTATCTGCCGTGCATTAAGCCGGAACCACGCCGCACTATTGGCCTGGT
TTATCGTCCTGGCTCACCGCTGCGCAGCCGCTATGAGCAGCTGGCAGAGGCCATCCGCGCAAGAATGGAT
GGCCATTTCGATAAAGTTTTAAAACAGGCGGTTTAACCCGGGGGATCCCATGGTACGCGTGCTAGAGGCA
TCAAATAAAACGAAAGGCTCAGTCGAAAGACTGGGCCTTTCGTTTTATCTGTTGTTTGTCGGTGAACGCT
CTCCTGAGTAGGACAAATCCGCCGCCCTAGACCTAGGGCCTAGGGTACGGGTTTTGCTGCCCGCAAACGG
GCTGTTCTGGTGTTGCTAGTTTGTTATCAGAATCGCAGATCCGGCTTCAGCCGGTTTGCCGGCTGAAAGC
GCTATTTCTTCCAGAATTGCCATGATTTTTTCCCCACGGGAGGCGTCACTGGCTCCCGTGTTGTCGGCAG
CTTTGATTCGATAAGCAGCATCGCCTGTTTCAGGCTGTCTATGTGTGACTGTTGAGCTGTAACAAGTTGT
CTCAGGTGTTCAATTTCATGTTCTAGTTGCTTTGTTTTACTGGTTTCACCTGTTCTATTAGGTGTTACAT
GCTGTTCATCTGTTACATTGTCGATCTGTTCATGGTGAACAGCTTTGAATGCACCAAAAACTCGTAAAAG
CTCTGATGTATCTATCTTTTTTACACCGTTTTCATCTGTGCATATGGACAGTTTTCCCTTTGATATGTAA
CGGTGAACAGTTGTTCTACTTTTGTTTGTTAGTCTTGATGCTTCACTGATAGATACAAGAGCCATAAGAA
CCTCAGATCCTTCCGTATTTAGCCAGTATGTTCTCTAGTGTGGTTCGTTGTTTTTGCGTGAGCCATGAGA
ACGAACCATTGAGATCATACTTACTTTGCATGTCACTCAAAAATTTTGCCTCAAAACTGGTGAGCTGAAT
TTTTGCAGTTAAAGCATCGTGTAGTGTTTTTCTTAGTCCGTTATGTAGGTAGGAATCTGATGTAATGGTT
GTTGGTATTTTGTCACCATTCATTTTTATCTGGTTGTTCTCAAGTTCGGTTACGAGATCCATTTGTCTAT
CTAGTTCAACTTGGAAAATCAACGTATCAGTCGGGCGGCCTCGCTTATCAACCACCAATTTCATATTGCT
GTAAGTGTTTAAATCTTTACTTATTGGTTTCAAAACCCATTGGTTAAGCCTTTTAAACTCATGGTAGTTA
TTTTCAAGCATTAACATGAACTTAAATTCATCAAGGCTAATCTCTATATTTGCCTTGTGAGTTTTCTTTT
GTGTTAGTTCTTTTAATAACCACTCATAAATCCTCATAGAGTATTTGTTTTCAAAAGACTTAACATGTTC
CAGATTATATTTTATGAATTTTTTTAACTGGAAAAGATAAGGCAATATCTCTTCACTAAAAACTAATTCT
AATTTTTCGCTTGAGAACTTGGCATAGTTTGTCCACTGGAAAATCTCAAAGCCTTTAACCAAAGGATTCC
TGATTTCCACAGTTCTCGTCATCAGCTCTCTGGTTGCTTTAGCTAATACACCATAAGCATTTTCCCTACT
GATGTTCATCATCTGAGCGTATTGGTTATAAGTGAACGATACCGTCCGTTCTTTCCTTGTAGGGTTTTCA
ATCGTGGGGTTGAGTAGTGCCACACAGCATAAAATTAGCTTGGTTTCATGCTCCGTTAAGTCATAGCGAC
TAATCGCTAGTTCATTTGCTTTGAAAACAACTAATTCAGACATACATCTCAATTGGTCTAGGTGATTTTA
ATCACTATACCAATTGAGATGGGCTAGTCAATGATAATTACTAGTCCTTTTCCTTTGAGTTGTGGGTATC
TGTAAATTCTGCTAGACCTTTGCTGGAAAACTTGTAAATTCTGCTAGACCCTCTGTAAATTCCGCTAGAC
CTTTGTGTGTTTTTTTTGTTTATATTCAAGTGGTTATAATTTATAGAATAAAGAAAGAATAAAAAAAGAT
AAAAAGAATAGATCCCAGCCCTGTGTATAACTCACTACTTTAGTCAGTTCCGCAGTATTACAAAAGGATG
TCGCAAACGCTGTTTGCTCCTCTACAAAACAGACCTTAAAACCCTAAAGGCTTAAGTAGCACCCTCGCAA
GCTCGGGCAAATCGCTGAATATTCCTTTTGTCTCCGACCATCAGGCACCTGAGTCGCTGTCTTTTTCGTG
ACATTCAGTTCGCTGCGCTCACGGCTCTGGCAGTGAATGGGGGTAAATGGCACTACAGGCGCCTTTTATG
GATTCATGCAAGGAAACTACCCATAATACAAGAAAAGCCCGTCACGGGCTTCTCAGGGCGTTTTATGGCG
GGTCTGCTATGTGGTGCTATCTGACTTTTTGCTGTTCAGCAGTTCCTGCCCTCTGATTTTCCAGTCTGAC
CACTTCGGATTATCCCGTGACAGGTCATTCAGACTGGCTAATGCACCCAGTAAGGCAGCGGTATCATCAA
CAGGCTTACCCGTCTTACTGTCCCTAGTACTAGTGCTTGGATTCTCACCAATAAAAAACGCCCGGCGGCA
ACCGAGCGTTCTGAACAAATCCAGATGGAGTTCTGAGGTCATTACTGGATCTATCAACAGGAGTCCAAGC
GAGCTCGTAAACTTGGTCTGACAGTTACCAATGCTTAATCAGTGAGGCACCTATCTCAGCGATCTGTCTA
TTTCGTTCATCCATAGTTGCCTGACTCCCCGTCGTGTAGATAACTACGATACGGGAGGGCTTACCATCTG
GCCCCAGTGCTGCAATGATACCGCGAGACCCACGCTCACCGGCTCCAGATTTATCAGCAATAAACCAGCC
AGCCGGAAGGGCCGAGCGCAGAAGTGGTCCTGCAACTTTATCCGCCTCCATCCAGTCTATTAATTGTTGC
CGGGAAGCTAGAGTAAGTAGTTCGCCAGTTAATAGTTTGCGCAACGTTGTTGCCATTGCTACAGGCATCG
TGGTGTCACGCTCGTCGTTTGGTATGGCTTCATTCAGCTCCGGTTCCCAACGATCAAGGCGAGTTACATG
ATCCCCCATGTTGTGCAAAAAAGCGGTTAGCTCCTTCGGTCCTCCGATCGTTGTCAGAAGTAAGTTGGCC
GCAGTGTTATCACTCATGGTTATGGCAGCACTGCATAATTCTCTTACTGTCATGCCATCCGTAAGATGCT
TTTCTGTGACTGGTGAGTACTCAACCAAGTCATTCTGAGAATAGTGTATGCGGCGACCGAGTTGCTCTTG
CCCGGCGTCAATACGGGATAATACCGCGCCACATAGCAGAACTTTAAAAGTGCTCATCATTGGAAAACGT
TCTTCGGGGCGAAAACTCTCAAGGATCTTACCGCTGTTGAGATCCAGTTCGATGTAACCCACTCGTGCAC
CCAACTGATCTTCAGCATCTTTTACTTTCACCAGCGTTTCTGGGTGAGCAAAAACAGGAAGGCAAAATGC
CGCAAAAAAGGGAATAAGGGCGACACGGAAATGTTGAATACTCATACTCTTCCTTTTTCAATATTATTGA
AGCATTTATCAGGGTTATTGTCTCATGAGCGGATACATATTTGAATGTATTTAGAAAAATAAACAAATAG
GGGTTCCGCGCACATTTCCCCGAAAAGTGCCACCTGACGTCTCCAT
